>Addgene plasmid #104636 | pUG-125 | depositor full sequence | sequence record 198467 | Full Sequence
TGGCGAATGGG
[124 nt withheld, positions 12-135]
C
[91 nt withheld, positions 137-227]
A
[49 nt withheld, positions 229-277]
CCTTTGACGTTGGAGTCCACGTTCTTT
[37 nt withheld, positions 305-341]
ACCCTATCTCGGTCTATTCTTTTGATTTATAAGGGATTTTGCCGATTTCGGCCTATTGGTTAAAAAATGA
GCTGATTTAACAAAAATTTAACGCGAATTTTAACAAAATATTAACGTTTACAATTTCAGGTGGCACTTTT
CGGGGAAATGTGCGCGGAACCCCTATTTGTTTATTTTTCTAAATACATTCAAATATGTATCCGCTCATGA
ATTAATTCTTAGAAAAACTCATCGAGCATCAAATGAAACTGCAATTTATTCATATCAGGATTATCAATAC
CATATTTTTGAAAAAGCCGTTTCTGTAATGAAGGAGAAAACTCACCGAGGCAGTTCCATAGGATGGCAAG
ATCCTGGTATCGGTCTGCGATTCCGACTCGTCCAACATCAATACAACCTATTAATTTCCCCTCGTCAAAA
ATAAGGTTATCAAGTGAGAAATCACCATGAGTGACGACTGAATCCGGTGAGAATGGCAAAAGTTTATGCA
TTTCTTTCCAGACTTGTTCAACAGGCCAGCCATTACGCTCGTCATCAAAATCACTCGCATCAACCAAACC
GTTATTCATTCGTGATTGCGCCTGAGCGAGTCGAAATACGCGATCGCTGTTAAAAGGACAATTACAAACA
GGAATCGAATGCAACCGGCGCAGGAACACTGCCAGCGCATCAACAATATTTTCACCTGAATCAGGATATT
CTTCTAATACCTGGAATGCTGTTTTCCCGGGGATCGCAGTGGTGAGTAACCATGCATCATCAGGAGTACG
GATAAAATGCTTGATGGTCGGAAGAGGCATAAATTCCGTCAGCCAGTTTAGTCTGACCATCTCATCTGTA
ACATCATTGGCAACGCTACCTTTGCCATGTTTCAGAAACAACTCTGGCGCATCGGGCTTCCCATACAATC
GATAGATTGTCGCACCTGATTGCCCGACATTATCGCGAGCCCATTTATACCCATATAAATCAGCATCCAT
GTTGGAATTTAATCGCGGCCTAGAGCAAGACGTTTCCCGTTGAATATGGCTCATAACACCCCTTGTATTA
CTGTTTATGTAAGCAGACAGTTTTATTGTTCATGACCAAAATCCCTTAACGTGAGTTTTCGTTCCACTGA
GCGTCAGACCCCGTAGAAAAGATCAAAGGATCTTCTTGAGATCCTTTTTTTCTGCGCGTAATCTGCTGCT
TGCAAACAAAAAAACCACCGCTACCAGCGGTGGTTTGTTTGCCGGATCAAGAGCTACCAACTCTTTTTCC
GAAGGTAACTGGCTTCAGCAGAGCGCAGATACCAAATACTGTCCTTCTAGTGTAGCCGTAGTTAGGCCAC
CACTTCAAGAACTCTGTAGCACCGCCTACATACCTCGCTCTGCTAATCCTGTTACCAGTGGCTGCTGCCA
GTGGCGATAAGTCGTGTCTTACCGGGTTGGACTCAAGACGATAGTTACCGGATAAGGCGCAGCGGTCGGG
CTGAACGGGGGGTTCGTGCACACAGCCCAGCTTGGAGCGAACGACCTACACCGAACTGAGATACCTACAG
CGTGAGCTATGAGAAAGCGCCACGCTTCCCGAAGGGAGAAAGGCGGACAGGTATCCGGTAAGCGGCAGGG
TCGGAACAGGAGAGCGCACGAGGGAGCTTCCAGGGGGAAACGCCTGGTATCTTTATAGTCCTGTCGGGTT
TCGCCACCTCTGACTTGAGCGTCGATTTTTGTGATGCTCGTCAGGGGGGCGGAGCCTATGGAAAAACGCC
AGCAACGCGGCCTTTTTACGGTTCCTGGCCTTTTGCTGGCCTTTTGCTCACATGTTCTTTCCTGCGTTAT
CCCCTGATTCTGTGGATAACCGTATTACCGCCTTTGAGTGAGCTGATACCGCTCGCCGCAGCCGAACGAC
CGAGCGCAGCGAGTCAGTGAGCGAGGAAGCGGAAGAGCGCCTGATGCGGTATTTTCTCCTTACGCATCTG
TGCGGTATTTCACACCGCATATATGGTGCACTCTCAGTACAATCTGCTCTGATGCCGCATAGTTAAGCCA
GTATACACTCCGCTATCGCTACGTGACTGGGTCATGGCTGCGCCCCGACACCCGCCAACACCCGCTGACG
CGCCCTGACGGGCTTGTCTGCTCCCGGCATCCGCTTACAGACAAGCTGTGACCGACTCCGGGAGCTGCAT
GTGTCAGAGGTTTTCACCGTCATCACCGAAACGCGCGAGGCAGCTGCGGTAAAGCTCATCAGCGTGGTCG
TGAAGCGATTCACAGATGTCTGCCTGTTCATCCGCGTCCAGCTCGTTGAGTTTCTCCAGAAGCGTTAATG
TCTGGCTTCTGATAAAGCGGGCCATGTTAAGGGCGGTTTTTTCCTGTTTGGTCACTGATGCCTCCGTGTA
AGGGGGATTTCTGTTCATGGGGGTAATGATACCGATGAAACGAGAGAGGATGCTCACGATACGGGTTACT
GATGATGAACATGCCCGGTTACTGGAACGTTGTGAGGGTAAACAACTGGCGGTATGGATGCGGCGGGACC
AGAGAAAAATCACTCAGGGTCAATGCCAGCGCTTCGTTAATACAGATGTAGGTGTTCCACAGGGTAGCCA
GCAGCATCCTGCGATGCAGATCCGGAACATAATGGTGCAGGGCGCTGACTTCCGCGTTTCCAGACTTTAC
GAAACACGGAAACCCAAGACCATTCATGTTGTTGCTCAGGTCGCAGACGTTTTGCAGCAGCAGTCGCTTC
ACGTTCGCTCGCGTATCGGTGATTCATTCTGCTAACCAGTAAGGCAACCCCGCCAGCCTAGCCGGGTCCT
CAACGACAGGAGCACGATCATGCGCACCCGTGGGGCCGCCATGCCGGCGATAATGGCCTGCTTCTCGCCG
AAACGTTTGGTGGCGGGACCAGTGACGAAGGCTTGAGCGAGGGCGTGCAAGATTCCGAATACCGCAAGCG
ACAGGCCGATCATCGTCGCGCTCCAGCGAAAGCGGTCCTCGCCGAAAATGACCCAGAGCGCTGCCGGCAC
CTGTCCTACGAGTTGCATGATAAAGAACACAGTCATAAGTGCGGCGACGATAGTCATGCCCCGCGCCCAC
CGGAAGGAGCTGACTGGGTTGAAGGCTCTCAAGGGCATCGGTCGAGATCCCGGTGCCTAATGAGTGAGCT
AACTTACATTAATTGCGTTGCGCTCACTGCCCGCTTTCCAGTCGGGAAACCTGTCGTGCCAGCTGCATTA
ATGAATCGGCCAACGCGCGGGGAGAGGCGGTTTGCGTATTGGGCGCCAGGGTGGTTTTTCTTTTCACCAG
TGACACGGGCAACAGCTGATTGCCCTTCACCGCCTGGCCCTGAGAGAGTTGCAGCAAGCGGTCCACGCTG
GTTTGCCCCAGCAGGCGAAAATCCTGTTTGATGGTGGTTAACGGCGGGATATAACATGAGCTGTCCTCGG
TATCGTCGTATCCCACTACCGAGATATCCGCACCAACGCGCAGCCCGGACTCGGTAATGGCGCGCATTGC
GCCCAGCGCCATCTGATCGTTGGCAACCAGCATCGCAGTGGGAACGATGCCCTCATTCAGCATTTGCATG
GTTTGTTGAAAACCGGACATGGCACTCCAGTCGCCTTCCCGTTCCGCTATCGGCTGAATTTGATTGCGAG
TGAGATATTTATGCCAGCCAGCCAGACGCAGACGCGCCGAGACAGAACTTAATGGGCCCGCTAACAGCGC
GATTTGCTGGTGACCCAATGCGACCAGATGCTCCACGCCCAGTCGCGTACCGTCCTCATGGGAGAAAATA
ATACTGTTGATGGGTGTCTGGTCAGAGACATCAAGAAATAACGCCGGAACATTAGTGCAGGCAGCTTCCA
CAGCAATGGCATCCTGGTCATCCAGCGGATAGTTAATGATCAGCCCACTGACGCGTTGCGCGAGAAGATT
GTGCACCGCCGCTTTACAGGCTTCGACGCCGCTTCGTTCTACCATCGACACCACCACGCTGGCACCCAGT
TGATCGGCGCGAGATTTAATCGCCGCGACAATTTGCGACGGCGCGTGCAGGGCCAGACTGGAGGTGGCAA
CGCCAATCAGCAACGACTGTTTGCCCGCCAGTTGTTGTGCCACGCGGTTGGGAATGTAATTCAGCTCCGC
CATCGCCGCTTCCACTTTTTCCCGCGTTTTCGCAGAAACGTGGCTGGCCTGGTTCACCACGCGGGAAACG
GTCTGATAAGAGACACCGGCATACTCTGCGACATCGTATAACGTTACTGGTTTCACATTCACCACCCTGA
ATTGACTCTCTTCCGGGCGCTATCATGCCATACCGCGAAAGGTTTTGCGCCATTCGATGGTGTCCGGGAT
CTCGACGCTCTCCCTTATGCGACTCCTGCATTAGGAAGCAGCCCAGTAGTAGGTTGAGGCCGTTGAGCAC
CGCCGCCGCAAGGAATGGTGCATGCAAGGAGATGGCGCCCAACAGTCCCCCGGCCACGGGGCCTGCCACC
ATACCCACGCCGAAACAAGCGCTCATGAGCCCGAAGTGGCGAGCCCGATCTTCCCCATCGGTGATGTCGG
CGATATAGGCGCCAGCAACCGCACCTGTGGCGCCGGTGATGCCGGCCACGATGCGTCCGGCGTAGAGGAT
CGAGATCTCGATCCCGCGAAATTAATACGACTCACTATAGGGGAATTGTGAGCGGATAACAATTCCCCTC
TAGAAATAATTTTGCCTTAACTTTAAGAAGGAGATATACCATGGGCAGCCACCACCACCACCACCACAGC
GGAATGCAGATCTTTGTTAAGACTCTCACCGGAAAGACAATCACCCTGGAGGTGGAAAGCTCCGACACCA
TCGACAACGTTAAGGCCAAGATCCAGGATAAGGAGGGCATTCCTCCGGATCAGCAGAGGCTTATTTTCGC
CGGCAAGCAGCTAGAGGATGGCCGTACGTTGGCTGATTACAATATCCAGAAGGAATCCACCCTCCACTTG
GTCCTCAGGCTCCGTGGTGGTTAAGCTTGCAATTAACTTTAAGAAGGAGATATACAATGCTTCACAAGCG
AGCTAGTGAAGCTAACGATAAGAACGATAATACCATCATCGGTTCCGATTTAGCATCATCTAAGAAACGC
CGTATCGATTTCACTGAATCTTCGTCTGATAAGTCATCTTCGATTTTAGCTTCTGGTAGTAGCAGGGGTT
TTCACGGCGATAGCGTCGTTCAGCAAATCGACATGGCTTTTGGTAATTCGAACCGTCAGGAGATTGATGA
AGATCTGCACAGTCGCCAGCTCGCCGTCTATGGTCGTGAGACTATGAGGCGTCTCTTTGCTTCCAATGTT
CTCATCTCGGGGATGCACGGTCTTGGTGCCGAGATTGCCAAGAATCTTATACTTGCTGGTGTGAAGTCTG
TGACCTTGCATGATGAAAGAGTTGTAGAGCTATGGGACTTATCAAGCAACTTTGTTTTCTCGGAGGATGA
TGTTGGCAAGAATAGAGCAGATGCTTCTGTTCAGAAGTTACAGGATCTTAACAATGCTGTGGTTGTCTCT
AGCTTGACCAAAAGCTTAAACAAAGAGGATCTTTCTGGCTTCCAGGTTGTTGTATTCTCTGACATAAGCA
TGGAAAGAGCAATCGAATTTGATGACTATTGTCACAGCCATCAGCCTCCTATCGCTTTTGTCAAGGCTGA
TGTCAGGGGTCTTTTCGGCTCTGTCTTTTGTGATTTTGGGCCTGAATTTGCGGTTCTTGATGTTGATGGA
GAGGAACCCCATACAGGCATCATTGCGTCTATCTCTAATGAGAACCAGGCATTTATTTCCTGTGTCGACG
ATGAGAGGCTTGAGTTTGAAGATGGTGACCTAGTTGTTTTCTCAGAAGTTGAGGGTATGACAGAATTGAA
TGATGGGAAACCAAGGAAGATAAAAAGTACACGGCCATATTCATTCACCCTTGATGAGGACACTACTAAC
TATGGAACATATGTGAAGGGTGGTATTGTCACTCAAGTGAAACAGCCAAAGTTACTGAATTTCAAGCCAT
TGAGGGAAGCGCTTAAGGATCCAGGGGATTTTCTATTTAGTGATTTCTCTAAGTTTGATCGGCCTCCACT
CCTTCACTTAGCATTCCAGGCACTTGATCATTTTAAAGCTGAAGCTGGCAGATTTCCTGTTGCTGGCTCA
GAAGAGGACGCTCAGAAGCTTATATCGATTGCCACAGCCATCAATACCGGGCAGGGTGATTTAAAGGTGG
AGAATGTTGATCAGAAGCTTCTAAGACACTTTTCCTTTGGAGCCAAGGCTGTCCTGAATCCTATGGCTGC
AATGTTTGGCGGTATTGTTGGACAGGAGGTTGTTAAAGCTTGCTCTGGAAAATTTCATCCTCTCTTCCAG
TTTTTCTACTTTGATTCAGTGGAGTCACTCCCCTCTGAACCTGTGGACTCGAGTGACTTTGCACCAAGAA
ACAGCCGGTATGATGCCCAAATATCTGTATTTGGGGCCAAGTTCCAGAAGAAACTTGAAGATGCTAAAGT
TTTCACAGTAGGGTCTGGTGCTCTTGGCTGTGAGTTCTTGAAAAATTTGGCTCTGATGGGGGTTTCTTGT
GGAAGCCAAGGGAAGCTGACAGTGACAGATGATGATATCATTGAGAAGAGTAACCTCAGTCGTCAATTTC
TGTTCCGTGACTGGAACATTGGACAGGCTAAATCCACAGTTGCTGCTTCGGCTGCTGCTGTTATAAATCC
TCGCTTCAACATTGAGGCCCTGCAAAACCGTGTTGGCGCGGAGACTGAGAATGTATTTGACGATGCCTTC
TGGGAGAACTTAACTGTTGTCGTCAATGCACTGGATAATGTTAATGCGAGGCTCTATGTTGATTCGAGGT
GCTTGTATTTCCAGAAGCCTCTCCTTGAGTCTGGAACTCTTGGTACAAAGTGCAACACACAGTCGGTTAT
CCCACATCTAACTGAAAATTACGGTGCCTCAAGGGACCCACCAGAGAAACAGGCCCCCATGTGTACAGTG
CATTCCTTCCCGCATAACATTGATCACTGTTTAACTTGGGCTCGCTCTGAGTTTGAGGGTCTGCTGGAGA
AAACTCCCGCTGAAGTGAATGCATATCTTTCTAGCCCAGTTGAGTACACTAACTCAATGATGAGTGCTGG
TGATGCTCAGGCGAGGGACACATTGGAGAGGATTGTTGAGTGCCTTGAAAAGGAGAAGTGTGAAACCTTC
CAAGACTGCTTAACCTGGGCACGACTGAGGTTTGAGGATTACTTTGTGAACCGTGTCAAGCAATTGATAT
ACACATTTCCTGAAGATGCTGCGACTAGTACCGGAGCTCCATTCTGGTCTGCTCCAAAAAGATTCCCTCG
TCCACTCCAGTACTCGTCGTCCGACCCAAGTCTCCTTAACTTTATCACAGCGACTGCTATTTTACGAGCA
GAGACATTTGGGATCCCGATACCTGAGTGGACTAAGAACCCAAAGGAAGCAGCAGAAGCTGTTGACAGAG
TGATAGTCCCAGACTTTGAGCCAAGGCAAGATGCAAAGATTGTGACTGATGAGAAAGCTACCACTTTAAC
CACTGCTTCGGTGGACGACGCTGCAGTCATCGACGATCTCATTGCTAAGATCGACCAGTGTAGGCATAAC
TTGTCGCCAGACTTCAGGATGAAACCTATTCAGTTCGAAAAGGATGATGATACAAACTATCACATGGATG
TGATAGCAGGACTAGCCAACATGAGGGCGAGAAATTACAGCATCCCTGAAGTGGACAAGCTGAAAGCAAA
GTTCATAGCAGGGAGAATCATCCCAGCCATTGCGACTTCAACAGCCATGGCTACTGGGCTGGTCTGCCTC
GAGCTGTACAAGGTCCTTGATGGAGGACATAAAGTGGAAGCTTACAGAAACACATTTGCCAACCTGGCAC
TTCCACTATTCTCCATGGCTGAACCACTTCCACCAAAGGTGGTGAAGCACCGTGACATGGCTTGGACAGT
TTGGGACAGATGGGTTCTCAAGGGAAACCCAACTCTTCGTGAGGTGTTGCAGTGGCTGGAGGACAAAGGG
CTTAGCGCATACAGCATCTCTTGTGGAAGCTGTCTACTGTTCAACAGTATGTTCACAAGGCACAAGGAGA
GGATGGACAAGAAGGTTGTGGATCTCGCTCGGGATGTTGCGAAAGTCGAGTTACCGCCTTATCGCAACCA
TCTTGATGTAGTGGTGGCTTGTGAGGATGAAGATGACAATGACGTCGATATTCCTCTCGTCTCTATCTAC
TTCAGGTGAGCTTACTATTAACTTTAAGAAGGAGATATACCATGTACCCATACGATGTTCCTGACTATGC
GGGCTATCCCTATGACGTCCCGGACTATGCAGGATTGTATCCATATGACGTTCCAGATTACGCCACTAGA
GCTGCTTACCCATACGATGTTCCTGACTATGCGGGCTATCCCTATGACGTCCCGGACTATGCAGGATTGT
ATCCATATGACGTTCCAGATTACGCAATGGCTTCGAAACGGATCTTGAAGGAGCTGAAGGATCTCCAGAA
AGACCCTCCAACCTCCTGCAGTGCAGGTCCAGTTGCTGAGGACATGTTTCATTGGCAAGCTACAATTATG
GGTCCTGCAGAGAGTCCGTATTCAGGCGGTGTGTTTCTCGTTACCATTCACTTCCCTCCGGACTATCCAT
TCAAACCACCAAAGGTTGCATTTAGGACGAAGGTGTTTCACCCTAATATCAACAGCAACGGAAGCATTTG
CCTTGACATTTTGAAAGAACAATGGAGCCCTGCCCTCACCATTTCCAAGGTGTTGCTCTCGATATGTTCG
CTGTTAACAGATCCAAATCCAGATGACCCTTTGGTACCAGAGATTGCACACATGTACAAAACCGACAGAG
CCAAATACGAGGCTACTGCAAGAAACTGGACTCAGAAGTATGCCATGGGCTAAGCTTTTACTTAACTTTA
AGAAGGAGATATACCATGTCCCCTATACTAGGTTATTGGAAAATTAAGGGCCTTGTGCAACCCACTCGAC
TTCTTTTGGAATATCTTGAAGAAAAATATGAAGAGCATTTGTATGAGCGCGATGAAGGTGATAAATGGCG
AAACAAAAAGTTTGAATTGGGTTTGGAGTTTCCCAATCTTCCTTATTATATTGATGGTGATGTTAAATTA
ACACAGTCTATGGCCATCATACGTTATATAGCTGACAAGCACAACATGTTGGGTGGTTGTCCAAAAGAGC
GTGCAGAGATTTCAATGCTTGAAGGAGCGGTTTTGGATATTAGATACGGTGTTTCGAGAATTGCATATAG
TAAAGACTTTGAAACTCTCAAAGTTGATTTTCTTAGCAAGCTACCTGAAATGCTGAAAATGTTCGAAGAT
CGTTTATGTCATAAAACATATTTAAATGGTGATCATGTAACCCATCCTGACTTCATGTTGTATGACGCTC
TTGATGTTGTTTTATACATGGACCCAATGTGCCTGGATGCGTTCCCAAAATTAGTTTGTTTTAAAAAACG
TATTGAAGCTATCCCACAAATTGATAAGTACTTGAAATCCAGCAAGTATATAGCATGGCCTTTGCAGGGC
TGGCAAGCCACGTTTGGTGGTGGCGACCATCCTCCAAAATCGGATCTGGTTCCGCGTGGATCAATGGCGG
GTATCAATAGAGCGGGACCATCGGGCGCTTATTTTGTTGGCCACACAGACCCCGAGCCAGTATCGGGGCA
AGCACACGGATCCGGCAGCGGCGCCAGCTCCTCGAACAGTCCGCAGGTTCAGCCGCGACCCTCGAATACT
CCCCCGTCGAACGCGCCCGCACCGCCGCCAACCGGACGTGAGAGGCTTTCACGATCCACGGCGCTGTCGC
GCCAAACCAGGGAGTGGCTGGAGCAGGGTATGCCTACAGCGGAGGATGCCAGCGTGCGTCGTAGGCCACA
GGTGACTGCCGATGCCGCAACGCCGCGTGCAGAGGCAAGACGCACGCCGGAGGCAACTGCCGATGCCAGC
GCACCGCGTAGAGGGGCGGTTGCACACGCCAACAGTATCGTTCAGCAATTGGTCAGTGAGGGCGCTGATA
TTTCGCATACTCGTAACATGCTCCGCAATGCAATGAATGGCGACGCAGTCGCTTTTTCTCGAGTAGAACA
GAACATATTTCGCCAGCATTTCCCGAACATGCCCATGCATGGAATCAGCCGAGATTCGGAACTCGCTATC
GAGCTCCGTGGGGCGCTTCGTCGAGCGGTTCACCAACAGGCGGCGTCAGCGCCAGTGAGGTCGCCCACGC
CAACACCGGCCAGCCCTGCGGCATCATCATCGGGCAGCAGTCAGCGTTCTTTATTTGGACGGTTTGCCCG
TTTGATGGCGCCAAACCAGGGACGGTCGTCGAACACTGCCGCCTCTCAGACGCCGGTCGACAGGAGCCCG
CCACGCGTCAACCAAAGACCCATACGCGTCGACAGGGCTGCGATGCGTAATCGTGGCAATGACGAGGCGG
ACGCCGCGCTGCGGGGGTTAGTACAACAGGGGGTCAATTTAGAGCACCTGCGCACGGCCCTTGAAAGACA
TGTAATGCAGCGCCTCCCTATCCCCCTCGATATAGGCAGCGCGTTGCAGAATGTGGGAATTAACCCAAGT
ATCGACTTGGGGGAAAGCCTTGTGCAACATCCCCTGCTGAATTTGAATGTAGCGTTGAATCGCATGCTGG
GGCTGCGTCCCAGCGCTGAAAGAGCGCCTCGTCCAGCCGTCCCCGTGGCTCCCGCGACCGCCTCCAGGCG
ACCGGATGGTACGCGTGCAACACGATTGCGGGTGATGCCGGAGCGGGAGGATTACGAAAATAATGTGGCT
TATGGAGTGCGCTTGCTTAACCTGAACCCGGGGGTGGGGGTAAGGCAGGCTGTTGCGGCCTTTGTAACCG
ACCGGGCTGAGCGGCCAGCAGTGGTGGCTAATATCCGGGCAGCCCTGGACCCTATCGCGTCACAATTCAG
TCAGCTGCGCACAATTTCGAAGGCCGATGCTGAATCTGAAGAGCTGGGTTTTAAGGATGCGGCAGATCAT
CACACGGATGACGTGACGCACTGTCTTGCGGGCGGAGAATTGTCGCTGAGTAATCCGGATCAGCAGGTGA
TCGGTTTGGCGGGTAATCCGACGGACACGTCGCAGCCTTACAGCCAAGAGGGAAATAAGGACCTGGCGTT
CATGGATATGAAAAAACTTGCCCAATTCCTCGCAGGCAAGCCTGAGCATCCGATGACCAGAGAAACGCTT
AACGCCGAAAATATCGCCAAGTATGCTTTTAGAATAGTCCCCTGAGCTTCAGAGCTTTTAAGCCAGCCCC
GACACCCGCCAACACCCGCTGACGCGCCCTGACGGGCTTGTCTGCTCCCGGCATCCGCTTACAGACAAGC
TGTGACCGGGATGAGATCCGGCTGCTAACAAAGCCCGAAAGGAAGCTGAGTTGGCTGCTGCCACCGCTGA
GCAATAACTAGCATAACCCCTTGGGGCCTCTAAACGGGTCTTGAGGGGTTTTTTGCTGAAAGGAGGAACT
ATATCCGGAT
Features (pLannotate 1.2.2; 28 found; start..end, strand, type, name):
     12..467     +  rep_origin     f1 ori (sequence partly withheld): f1 bacteriophage origin of replication; arrow indicates direction of (+) strand synthesis
    494..551     +  promoter       AmpR promoter (fragment): bla
    560..1375    -  CDS            KanR: aminoglycoside phosphotransferase; aph(3')-Ia; confers resistance to kanamycin in bacteria or G418 (Geneticin®) in eukaryotes
   1497..2085    +  rep_origin     ori: high-copy-number ColE1/pMB1/pBR322/pUC origin of replication
   2271..2413    -  misc_feature   bom: basis of mobility region from pBR322
   2515..2706    -  CDS            rop: Rop protein, which maintains plasmids at low copy number; rop
   2723..3103    +  CDS            YPB1_ECOLX: Protein predicted: Swiss-Prot protein existence level 4. From Escherichia coli.
   3175..3466    -  CDS            TcR (fragment): tetracycline efflux protein; tet; confers resistance to tetracycline
   3481..3502    -  protein_bind   CAP binding site: CAP binding activates transcription in the presence of cAMP. E. coli catabolite activator protein
   3515..4597    -  CDS            lacI: lac repressor; lacI; The lac repressor binds to the lac operator to inhibit transcription in E. coli. This inhibition can be relieved by adding lactose or isopropyl-β-D-thiogalactopyranoside (IPTG).
   4598..4675    -  promoter       lacI promoter: lacI
   4683..4962    -  CDS            TcR (fragment): tetracycline efflux protein; tet; confers resistance to tetracycline
   4984..5002    +  promoter       T7 promoter: promoter for bacteriophage T7 RNA polymerase
   5003..5027    +  protein_bind   lac operator: The lac repressor binds to the lac operator to inhibit transcription in E. coli. This inhibition can be relieved by adding lactose or isopropyl-β-D-thiogalactopyranoside (IPTG). lac repressor encoded by lacI
   5048..5065    +  RBS            RBS (fragment): efficient ribosome binding site from bacteriophage T7 gene 10 (Olins and Rangwala, 1989)
   5080..5098    +  CDS            9xHis (fragment): 9xHis affinity tag
   5105..5332    +  CDS            UBIQ_AVESA: Experimental evidence at protein level: Swiss-Prot protein existence level 1. Ubiquitin exists either covalently attached to another protein, or free (unanchored). When covalently bound, it is conjugated to target proteins via an isopeptide bond either as a monomer (monoubiquitin), a polymer linked via different Lys residues of the ubiquitin (polyubiquitin chains) or a linear polymer linked via the initiator Met of the ubiquitin (linear polyubiquitin chains). Polyubiquitin chains, when attached to a target protein, have different functions depending on the Lys residue of the ubiquitin that is
   5344..5361    +  RBS            RBS (fragment): efficient ribosome binding site from bacteriophage T7 gene 10 (Olins and Rangwala, 1989)
   5368..8607    +  CDS            UBA1: UBE11_ARATH - Also known as MOS5. Experimental evidence at protein level: Swiss-Prot protein existence level 1. Activates ubiquitin by first adenylating its C-terminal glycine residue with ATP, and thereafter linking this residue to the side chain of a cysteine residue in E1, yielding a ubiquitin-E1 thioester and free AMP. From Arabidopsis thaliana (Mouse-ear cress).
   8619..8636    +  RBS            RBS (fragment): efficient ribosome binding site from bacteriophage T7 gene 10 (Olins and Rangwala, 1989)
   8646..8734    +  CDS            3xHA (fragment): three tandem HA epitope tags
   8748..8836    +  CDS            3xHA (fragment): three tandem HA epitope tags
   8838..9281    +  CDS            UBC8: UBC8_ARATH - Also known as UBC4A. Experimental evidence at protein level: Swiss-Prot protein existence level 1. Accepts the ubiquitin from the E1 complex and catalyzes its covalent attachment to other proteins. Mediates the selective degradation of short-lived and abnormal proteins. From Arabidopsis thaliana (Mouse-ear cress).
   9293..9310    +  RBS            RBS (fragment): efficient ribosome binding site from bacteriophage T7 gene 10 (Olins and Rangwala, 1989)
   9317..9970    +  CDS            GST26_SCHJA: Experimental evidence at protein level: Swiss-Prot protein existence level 1. GST isoenzymes appear to play a central role in the parasite detoxification system. Other functions are also suspected including a role in increasing the solubility of haematin in the parasite gut. From Schistosoma japonicum (Blood fluke).
   9995..11653   +  CDS            hopAB2: HPAB2_PSESM - Also known as avrPtoB. Experimental evidence at protein level: Swiss-Prot protein existence level 1. Effector protein involved in gene-for-gene resistance in tomato plants. It is recognized by the host Pto resistance protein and elicits Pto and Prf-dependent hypersensitive response (HR) and programmed cell death (PCD), resulting in host immunity. In susceptible plants, acts as a virulence factor by suppressing PCD and HR-based plant immunity. This function requires its E3 ubiquitin ligase activity probably by recruiting E2 enzymes and transferring ubiquitin molecules to cellular
  11772..11821   +  CDS            SET1 (fragment): solubility-enhancement tag derived from T7 phage gene 10B
  11829..11876   +  terminator     T7 terminator: transcription terminator for bacteriophage T7 RNA polymerase
