>Addgene plasmid #104636 | pUG-125 | addgene full sequence | sequence record 205462 | Addgene NGS Result
ATACCCACGCCGAAACAAGCGCTCATGAGCCCGAAGTGGCGAGCCCGATCTTCCCCATCGGTGATGTCGG
CGATATAGGCGCCAGCAACCGCACCTGTGGCGCCGGTGATGCCGGCCACGATGCGTCCGGCGTAGAGGAT
CGAGATCTCGATCCCGCGAAATTAATACGACTCACTATAGGGGAATTGTGAGCGGATAACAATTCCCCTC
TAGAAATAATTTTGCCTTAACTTTAAGAAGGAGATATACCATGGGCAGCCACCACCACCACCACCACAGC
GGAATGCAGATCTTTGTTAAGACTCTCACCGGAAAGACAATCACCCTAGAGGTGGAAAGCTCCGACACCA
TCGACAACGTTAAGGCCAAGATCCAGGATAAGGAGGGCATTCCTCCGGATCAGCAGAGGCTTATTTTCGC
CGGCAAGCAGCTAGAGGATGGCCGTACGTTGGCTGATTACAATATCCAGAAGGAATCCACCCTCCACTTG
GTCCTCAGGCTCCGTGGTGGTTAAGCTTGCAATTAACTTTAAGAAGGAGATATACAATGCTTCACAAGCG
AGCTAGTGAAGCTAACGATAAGAACGATAATACCATCATCGGTTCCGATTTAGCATCATCTAAGAAACGC
CGTATCGATTTCACTGAATCTTCGTCTGATAAGTCATCTTCGATTTTAGCTTCTGGTAGTAGCAGGGGTT
TTCACGGCGATAGCGTCGTTCAGCAAATCGACATGGCTTTTGGTAATTCGAACCGTCAGGAGATTGATGA
AGATCTGCACAGTCGCCAGCTCGCCGTCTATGGTCGTGAGACTATGAGGCGTCTCTTTGCTTCCAATGTT
CTCATCTCGGGGATGCACGGTCTTGGTGCCGAGATTGCCAAGAATCTTATACTTGCTGGTGTGAAGTCTG
TGACCTTGCATGATGAAAGAGTTGTAGAGCTATGGGACTTATCAAGCAACTTTGTTTTCTCGGAGGATGA
TGTTGGCAAGAATAGAGCAGATGCTTCTGTTCAGAAGTTACAGGATCTTAACAATGCTGTGGTTGTCTCT
AGCTTGACCAAAAGCTTAAACAAAGAGGATCTTTCTGGCTTCCAGGTTGTTGTATTCTCTGACATAAGCA
TGGAAAGAGCAATCGAATTTGATGACTATTGTCACAGCCATCAGCCTCCTATCGCTTTTGTCAAGGCTGA
TGTCAGGGGTCTTTTCGGCTCTGTCTTTTGTGATTTTGGGCCTGAATTTGCGGTTCTTGATGTTGATGGA
GAGGAACCCCATACAGGCATCATTGCGTCTATCTCTAATGAGAACCAGGCATTTATTTCCTGTGTCGACG
ATGAGAGGCTTGAGTTTGAAGATGGTGACCTAGTTGTTTTCTCAGAAGTTGAGGGTATGACAGAATTGAA
TGATGGGAAACCAAGGAAGATAAAAAGTACACGGCCATATTCATTCACCCTTGATGAGGACACTACTAAC
TATGGAACATATGTGAAGGGTGGTATTGTCACTCAAGTGAAACAGCCAAAGTTACTGAATTTCAAGCCAT
TGAGGGAAGCGCTTAAGGATCCAGGGGATTTTCTATTTAGTGATTTCTCTAAGTTTGATCGGCCTCCACT
CCTTCACTTAGCATTCCAGGCACTTGATCATTTTAAAGCTGAAGCTGGCAGATTTCCTGTTGCTGGCTCA
GAAGAGGACGCTCAGAAGCTTATATCGATTGCCACAGCCATCAATACCGGGCAGGGTGATTTAAAGGTGG
AGAATGTTGATCAGAAGCTTCTAAGACACTTTTCCTTTGGAGCCAAGGCTGTCCTGAATCCTATGGCTGC
AATGTTTGGCGGTATTGTTGGACAGGAGGTTGTTAAAGCTTGCTCTGGAAAATTTCATCCTCTCTTCCAG
TTTTTCTACTTTGATTCAGTGGAGTCACTCCCCTCTGAACCTGTGGACTCGAGTGACTTTGCACCAAGAA
ACAGCCGGTATGATGCCCAAATATCTGTATTTGGGGCCAAGTTCCAGAAGAAACTTGAAGATGCTAAAGT
TTTCACAGTAGGGTCTGGTGCTCTTGGCTGTGAGTTCTTGAAAAATTTGGCTCTGATGGGGGTTTCTTGT
GGAAGCCAAGGGAAGCTGACAGTGACAGATGATGATATCATTGAGAAGAGTAACCTCAGTCGTCAATTTC
TGTTCCGTGACTGGAACATTGGACAGGCTAAATCCACAGTTGCTGCTTCGGCTGCTGCTGTTATAAATCC
TCGCTTCAACATTGAGGCCCTGCAAAACCGTGTTGGCGCGGAGACTGAGAATGTATTTGACGATGCCTTC
TGGGAGAACTTAACTGTTGTCGTCAATGCACTGGATAATGTTAATGCGAGGCTCTATGTTGATTCGAGGT
GCTTGTATTTCCAGAAGCCTCTCCTTGAGTCTGGAACTCTTGGTACAAAGTGCAACACACAGTCGGTTAT
CCCACATCTAACTGAAAATTACGGTGCCTCAAGGGACCCACCAGAGAAACAGGCCCCCATGTGTACAGTG
CATTCCTTCCCGCATAACATTGATCACTGTTTAACTTGGGCTCGCTCTGAGTTTGAGGGTCTGCTGGAGA
AAACTCCCGCTGAAGTGAATGCATATCTTTCTAGCCCAGTTGAGTACACTAACTCAATGATGAGTGCTGG
TGATGCTCAGGCGAGGGACACATTGGAGAGGATTGTTGAGTGCCTTGAAAAGGAGAAGTGTGAAACCTTC
CAAGACTGCTTAACCTGGGCACGACTGAGGTTTGAGGATTACTTTGTGAACCGTGTCAAGCAATTGATAT
ACACATTTCCTGAAGATGCTGCGACTAGTACCGGAGCTCCATTCTGGTCTGCTCCAAAAAGATTCCCTCG
TCCACTCCAGTACTCGTCGTCCGACCCAAGTCTCCTTAACTTTATCACAGCGACTGCTATTTTACGAGCA
GAGACATTTGGGATCCCGATACCTGAGTGGACTAAGAACCCAAAGGAAGCAGCAGAAGCTGTTGACAGAG
TGATAGTCCCAGACTTTGAGCCAAGGCAAGATGCAAAGATTGTGACTGATGAGAAAGCTACCACTTTAAC
CACTGCTTCGGTGGACGACGCTGCAGTCATCGACGATCTCATTGCTAAGATCGACCAGTGTAGGCATAAC
TTGTCGCCAGACTTCAGGATGAAACCTATTCAGTTCGAAAAGGATGATGATACAAACTATCACATGGATG
TGATAGCAGGACTAGCCAACATGAGGGCGAGAAATTACAGCATCCCTGAAGTGGACAAGCTGAAAGCAAA
GTTCATAGCAGGGAGAATCATCCCAGCCATTGCGACTTCAACAGCCATGGCTACTGGGCTGGTCTGCCTC
GAGCTGTACAAGGTCCTTGATGGAGGACATAAAGTGGAAGCTTACAGAAACACATTTGCCAACCTGGCAC
TTCCACTATTCTCCATGGCTGAACCACTTCCACCAAAGGTGGTGAAGCACCGTGACATGGCTTGGACAGT
TTGGGACAGATGGGTTCTCAAGGGAAACCCAACTCTTCGTGAGGTGTTGCAGTGGCTGGAGGACAAAGGG
CTTAGCGCATACAGCATCTCTTGTGGAAGCTGTCTACTGTTCAACAGTATGTTCACAAGGCACAAGGAGA
GGATGGACAAGAAGGTTGTGGATCTCGCTCGGGATGTTGCGAAAGTCGAGTTACCGCCTTATCGCAACCA
TCTTGATGTAGTGGTGGCTTGTGAGGATGAAGATGACAATGACGTCGATATTCCTCTCGTCTCTATCTAC
TTCAGGTGAGCTTACTATTAACTTTAAGAAGGAGATATACCATGTACCCATACGATGTTCCTGACTATGC
GGGCTATCCCTATGACGTCCCGGACTATGCAGGATTGTATCCATATGACGTTCCAGATTACGCCACTAGA
GCTGCTTACCCATACGATGTTCCTGACTATGCGGGCTATCCCTATGACGTCCCGGACTATGCAGGATTGT
ATCCATATGACGTTCCAGATTACGCAATGGCTTCGAAACGGATCTTGAAGGAGCTGAAGGATCTCCAGAA
AGACCCTCCAACCTCCTGCAGTGCAGGTCCAGTTGCTGAGGACATGTTTCATTGGCAAGCTACAATTATG
GGTCCTGCAGAGAGTCCGTATTCAGGCGGTGTGTTTCTCGTTACCATTCACTTCCCTCCGGACTATCCAT
TCAAACCACCAAAGGTTGCATTTAGGACGAAGGTGTTTCACCCTAATATCAACAGCAACGGAAGCATTTG
CCTTGACATTTTGAAAGAACAATGGAGCCCTGCCCTCACCATTTCCAAGGTGTTGCTCTCGATATGTTCG
CTGTTAACAGATCCAAATCCAGATGACCCTTTGGTACCAGAGATTGCACACATGTACAAAACCGACAGAG
CCAAATACGAGGCTACTGCAAGAAACTGGACTCAGAAGTATGCCATGGGCTAAGCTTTTACTTAACTTTA
AGAAGGAGATATACCATGTCCCCTATACTAGGTTATTGGAAAATTAAGGGCCTTGTGCAACCCACTCGAC
TTCTTTTGGAATATCTTGAAGAAAAATATGAAGAGCATTTGTATGAGCGCGATGAAGGTGATAAATGGCG
AAACAAAAAGTTTGAATTGGGTTTGGAGTTTCCCAATCTTCCTTATTATATTGATGGTGATGTTAAATTA
ACACAGTCTATGGCCATCATACGTTATATAGCTGACAAGCACAACATGTTGGGTGGTTGTCCAAAAGAGC
GTGCAGAGATTTCAATGCTTGAAGGAGCGGTTTTGGATATTAGATACGGTGTTTCGAGAATTGCATATAG
TAAAGACTTTGAAACTCTCAAAGTTGATTTTCTTAGCAAGCTACCTGAAATGCTGAAAATGTTCGAAGAT
CGTTTATGTCATAAAACATATTTAAATGGTGATCATGTAACCCATCCTGACTTCATGTTGTATGACGCTC
TTGATGTTGTTTTATACATGGACCCAATGTGCCTGGATGCGTTCCCAAAATTAGTTTGTTTTAAAAAACG
TATTGAAGCTATCCCACAAATTGATAAGTACTTGAAATCCAGCAAGTATATAGCATGGCCTTTGCAGGGC
TGGCAAGCCACGTTTGGTGGTGGCGACCATCCTCCAAAATCGGATCTGGTTCCGCGTGGATCAATGGCGG
GTATCAATAGAGCGGGACCATCGGGCGCTTATTTTGTTGGCCACACAGACCCCGAGCCAGTATCGGGGCA
AGCACACGGATCCGGCAGCGGCGCCAGCTCCTCGAACAGTCCGCAGGTTCAGCCGCGACCCTCGAATACT
CCCCCGTCGAACGCGCCCGCACCGCCGCCAACCGGACGTGAGAGGCTTTCACGATCCACGGCGCTGTCGC
GCCAAACCAGGGAGTGGCTGGAGCAGGGTATGCCTACAGCGGAGGATGCCAGCGTGCGTCGTAGGCCACA
GGTGACTGCCGATGCCGCAACGCCGCGTGCAGAGGCAAGACGCACGCCGGAGGCAACTGCCGATGCCAGC
GCACCGCGTAGAGGGGCGGTTGCACACGCCAACAGTATCGTTCAGCAATTGGTCAGTGAGGGCGCTGATA
TTTCGCATACTCGTAACATGCTCCGCAATGCAATGAATGGCGACGCAGTCGCTTTTTCTCGAGTAGAACA
GAACATATTTCGCCAGCATTTCCCGAACATGCCCATGCATGGAATCAGCCGAGATTCGGAACTCGCTATC
GAGCTCCGTGGAGCGCTTCGTCGAGCGGTTCACCAACAGGCGGCGTCAGCGCCAGTGAGGTCGCCCACGC
CAACACCGGCCAGCCCTGCGGCATCATCATCGGGCAGCAGTCAGCGTTCTTTATTTGGACGGTTTGCCCG
TTTGATGGCGCCAAACCAGGGACGGTCGTCGAACACTGCCGCCTCTCAGACGCCGGTCGACAGGAGCCCG
CCACGCGTCAACCAAAGACCCATACGCGTCGACAGGGCTGCGATGCGTAATCGTGGCAATGACGAGGCGG
ACGCCGCGCTGCGGGGGTTAGTACAACAGGGGGTCAATTTAGAGCACCTGCGCACGGCCCTTGAAAGACA
TGTAATGCAGCGCCTCCCTATCCCCCTCGATATAGGCAGCGCGTTGCAGAATGTGGGAATTAACCCAAGT
ATCGACTTGGGGGAAAGCCTTGTGCAACATCCCCTGCTGAATTTGAATGTAGCGTTGAATCGCATGCTGG
GGCTGCGTCCCAGCGCTGAAAGAGCGCCTCGTCCAGCCGTCCCCGTGGCTCCCGCGACCGCCTCCAGGCG
ACCGGATGGTACGCGTGCAACACGATTGCGGGTGATGCCGGAGCGGGAGGATTACGAAAATAATGTGGCC
TATGGAGTGCGCTTGCTTAACCTGAACCCGGGGGTGGGGGTAAGGCAGGCTGTTGCGGCCTTTGTAACCG
ACCGGGCTGAGCGGCCAGCAGTGGTGGCTAATATCCGGGCAGCCCTGGACCCTATCGCGTCACAATTCAG
TCAGCTGCGCACAATTTCGAAGGCCGATGCTGAATCTGAAGAGCTGGGTTTTAAGGATGCGGCAGATCAT
CACACGGATGACGTGACGCACTGTCTTGCGGGCGGAGAATTGTCGCTGAGTAATCCGGATCAGCAGGTGA
TCGGTTTGGCGGGTAATCCGACGGACACGTCGCAGCCTTACAGCCAAGAGGGAAATAAGGACCTGGCGTT
CATGGATATGAAAAAACTTGCCCAATTCCTCGCAGGCAAGCCTGAGCATCCGATGACCAGAGAAACGCTT
AACGCCGAAAATATCGCCAAGTATGCTTTTAGAATAGTCCCCTGAGCTTCAGAGCTTTTAAGCCAGCCCC
GACACCCGCCAACACCCGCTGACGCGCCCTGACGGGCTTGTCTGCTCCCGGCATCCGCTTACAGACAAGC
TGTGACCGGGATGAGATCCGGCTGCTAACAAAGCCCGAAAGGAAGCTGAGTTGGCTGCTGCCACCGCTGA
GCAATAACTAGCATAACCCCTTGGGGCCTCTAAACGGGTCTTGAGGGGTTTTTTGCTGAAAGGAGGAACT
ATATCCGGATTGGCGAATGGG
[124 nt withheld, positions 7092-7215]
C
[91 nt withheld, positions 7217-7307]
A
[49 nt withheld, positions 7309-7357]
CCTTTGACGTTGGAGTCCACGTTCTTT
[37 nt withheld, positions 7385-7421]
ACCCTATCTCGGTCTATTCTTTTGATTTATAAGGGATTTTGCCGATTTCGGCCTATTGGTTAAAAAATGA
GCTGATTTAACAAAAATTTAACGCGAATTTTAACAAAATATTAACGCTTACAATTTAGGTGGCACTTTTC
GGGGAAATGTGCGCGGAACCCCTATTTGTTTATTTTTCTAAATACATTCAAATATGTATCCGCTCATGAA
TTAATTCTTAGAAAAACTCATCGAGCATCAAATGAAACTGCAATTTATTCATATCAGGATTATCAATACC
ATATTTTTGAAAAAGCCGTTTCTGTAATGAAGGAGAAAACTCACCGAGGCAGTTCCATAGGATGGCAAGA
TCCTGGTATCGGTCTGCGATTCCGACTCGTCCAACATCAATACAACCTATTAATTTCCCCTCGTCAAAAA
TAAGGTTATCAAGTGAGAAATCACCATGAGTGACGACTGAATCCGGTGAGAATGGCAAAAGTTTATGCAT
TTCTTTCCAGACTTGTTCAACAGGCCAGCCATTACGCTCGTCATCAAAATCACTCGCATCAACCAAACCG
TTATTCATTCGTGATTGCGCCTGAGCGAGTCGAAATACGCGATCGCTGTTAAAAGGACAATTACAAACAG
GAATCGAATGCAACCGGCGCAGGAACACTGCCAGCGCATCAACAATATTTTCACCTGAATCAGGATATTC
TTCTAATACCTGGAATGCTGTTTTCCCGGGGATCGCAGTGGTGAGTAACCATGCATCATCAGGAGTACGG
ATAAAATGCTTGATGGTCGGAAGAGGCATAAATTCCGTCAGCCAGTTTAGTCTGACCATCTCATCTGTAA
CATCATTGGCAACGCTACCTTTGCCATGTTTCAGAAACAACTCTGGCGCATCGGGCTTCCCATACAATCG
ATAGATTGTCGCACCTGATTGCCCGACATTATCGCGAGCCCATTTATACCCATATAAATCAGCATCCATG
TTGGAATTTAATCGCGGCCTAGAGCAAGACGTTTCCCGTTGAATATGGCTCATAACACCCCTTGTATTAC
TGTTTATGTAAGCAGACAGTTTTATTGTTCATGACCAAAATCCCTTAACGTGAGTTTTCGTTCCACTGAG
CGTCAGACCCCGTAGAAAAGATCAAAGGATCTTCTTGAGATCCTTTTTTTCTGCGCGTAATCTGCTGCTT
GCAAACAAAAAAACCACCGCTACCAGCGGTGGTTTGTTTGCCGGATCAAGAGCTACCAACTCTTTTTCCG
AAGGTAACTGGCTTCAGCAGAGCGCAGATACCAAATACTGTCCTTCTAGTGTAGCCGTAGTTAGGCCACC
ACTTCAAGAACTCTGTAGCACCGCCTACATACCTCGCTCTGCTAATCCTGTTACCAGTGGCTGCTGCCAG
TGGCGATAAGTCGTGTCTTACCGGGTTGGACTCAAGACGATAGTTACCGGATAAGGCGCAGCGGTCGGGC
TGAACGGGGGGTTCGTGCACACAGCCCAGCTTGGAGCGAACGACCTACACCGAACTGAGATACCTACAGC
GTGAGCTATGAGAAAGCGCCACGCTTCCCGAAGGGAGAAAGGCGGACAGGTATCCGGTAAGCGGCAGGGT
CGGAACAGGAGAGCGCACGAGGGAGCTTCCAGGGGGAAACGCCTGGTATCTTTATAGTCCTGTCGGGTTT
CGCCACCTCTGACTTGAGCGTCGATTTTTGTGATGCTCGTCAGGGGGGCGGAGCCTATGGAAAAACGCCA
GCAACGCGGCCTTTTTACGGTTCCTGGCCTTTTGCTGGCCTTTTGCTCACATGTTCTTTCCTGCGTTATC
CCCTGATTCTGTGGATAACCGTATTACCGCCTTTGAGTGAGCTGATACCGCTCGCCGCAGCCGAACGACC
GAGCGCAGCGAGTCAGTGAGCGAGGAAGCGGAAGAGCGCCTGATGCGGTATTTTCTCCTTACGCATCTGT
GCGGTATTTCACACCGCAATGGTGCACTCTCAGTACAATCTGCTCTGATGCCGCATAGTTAAGCCAGTAT
ACACTCCGCTATCGCTACGTGACTGGGTCATGGCTGCGCCCCGACACCCGCCAACACCCGCTGACGCGCC
CTGACGGGCTTGTCTGCTCCCGGCATCCGCTTACAGACAAGCTGTGACCGACTCCGGGAGCTGCATGTGT
CAGAGGTTTTCACCGTCATCACCGAAACGCGCGAGGCAGCTGCGGTAAAGCTCATCAGCGTGGTCGTGAA
GCGATTCACAGATGTCTGCCTGTTCATCCGCGTCCAGCTCGTTGAGTTTCTCCAGAAGCGTTAATGTCTG
GCTTCTGATAAAGCGGGCCATGTTAAGGGCGGTTTTTTCCTGTTTGGTCACTGATGCCTCCGTGTAAGGG
GGATTTCTGTTCATGGGGGTAATGATACCGATGAAACGAGAGAGGATGCTCACGATACGGGTTACTGATG
ATGAACATGCCCGGTTACTGGAACGTTGTGAGGGTAAACAACTGGCGGTATGGATGCGGCGGGACCAGAG
AAAAATCACTCAGGGTCAATGCCAGCGCTTCGTTAATACAGATGTAGGTGTTCCACAGGGTAGCCAGCAG
CATCCTGCGATGCAGATCCGGAACATAATGGTGCAGGGCGCTGACTTCCGCGTTTCCAGACTTTACGAAA
CACGGAAACCCAAGACCATTCATGTTGTTGCTCAGGTCGCAGACGTTTTGCAGCAGCAGTCGCTTCACGT
TCGCTCGCGTATCGGTGATTCATTCTGCTAACCAGTAAGGCAACCCCGCCAGCCTAGCCGGGTCCTCAAC
GACAGGAGCACGATCATGCGCACCCGTGGGGCCGCCATGCCGGCGATAATGGCCTGCTTCTCGCCGAAAC
GTTTGGTGGCGGGACCAGTGACGAAGGCTTGAGCGAGGGCGTGCAAGATTCCGAATACCGCAAGCGACAG
GCCGATCATCGTCGCGCTCCAGCGAAAGCGGTCCTCGCCGAAAATGACCCAGAGCGCTGCCGGCACCTGT
CCTACGAGTTGCATGATAAAGAACACAGTCATAAGTGCGGCGACGATAGTCATGCCCCGCGCCCACCGGA
AGGAGCTGACTGGGTTGAAGGCTCTCAAGGGCATCGGTCGAGATCCCGGTGCCTAATGAGTGAGCTAACT
TACATTAATTGCGTTGCGCTCACTGCCCGCTTTCCAGTCGGGAAACCTGTCGTGCCAGCTGCATTAATGA
ATCGGCCAACGCGCGGGGAGAGGCGGTTTGCGTATTGGGCGCCAGGGTGGTTTTTCTTTTCACCAGTGAC
ACGGGCAACAGCTGATTGCCCTTCACCGCCTGGCCCTGAGAGAGTTGCAGCAAGCGGTCCACGCTGGTTT
GCCCCAGCAGGCGAAAATCCTGTTTGATGGTGGTTAACGGCGGGATATAACATGAGCTGTCCTCGGTATC
GTCGTATCCCACTACCGAGATATCCGCACCAACGCGCAGCCCGGACTCGGTAATGGCGCGCATTGCGCCC
AGCGCCATCTGATCGTTGGCAACCAGCATCGCAGTGGGAACGATGCCCTCATTCAGCATTTGCATGGTTT
GTTGAAAACCGGACATGGCACTCCAGTCGCCTTCCCGTTCCGCTATCGGCTGAATTTGATTGCGAGTGAG
ATATTTATGCCAGCCAGCCAGACGCAGACGCGCCGAGACAGAACTTAATGGGCCCGCTAACAGCGCGATT
TGCTGGTGACCCAATGCGACCAGATGCTCCACGCCCAGTCGCGTACCGTCCTCATGGGAGAAAATAATAC
TGTTGATGGGTGTCTGGTCAGAGACATCAAGAAATAACGCCGGAACATTAGTGCAGGCAGCTTCCACAGC
AATGGCATCCTGGTCATCCAGCGGATAGTTAATGATCAGCCCACTGACGCGTTGCGCGAGAAGATTGTGC
ACCGCCGCTTTACAGGCTTCGACGCCGCTTCGTTCTACCATCGACACCACCACGCTGGCACCCAGTTGAT
CGGCGCGAGATTTAATCGCCGCGACAATTTGCGACGGCGCGTGCAGGGCCAGACTGGAGGTGGCAACGCC
AATCAGCAACGACTGTTTGCCCGCCAGTTGTTGTGCCACGCGGTTGGGAATGTAATTCAGCTCCGCCATC
GCCGCTTCCACTTTTTCCCGCGTTTTCGCAGAAACGTGGCTGGCCTGGTTCACCACGCGGGAAACGGTCT
GATAAGAGACACCGGCATACTCTGCGACATCGTATAACGTTACTGGTTTCACATTCACCACCCTGAATTG
ACTCTCTTCCGGGCGCTATCATGCCATACCGCGAAAGGTTTTGCGCCATTCGATGGTGTCCGGGATCTCG
ACGCTCTCCCTTATGCGACTCCTGCATTAGGAAGCAGCCCAGTAGTAGGTTGAGGCCGTTGAGCACCGCC
GCCGCAAGGAATGGTGCATGCAAGGAGATGGCGCCCAACAGTCCCCCGGCCACGGGGCCTGCCACC
Features (pLannotate 1.2.2; 28 found; start..end, strand, type, name):
    163..181     +  promoter       T7 promoter: promoter for bacteriophage T7 RNA polymerase
    182..206     +  protein_bind   lac operator: The lac repressor binds to the lac operator to inhibit transcription in E. coli. This inhibition can be relieved by adding lactose or isopropyl-β-D-thiogalactopyranoside (IPTG). lac repressor encoded by lacI
    227..244     +  RBS            RBS (fragment): efficient ribosome binding site from bacteriophage T7 gene 10 (Olins and Rangwala, 1989)
    259..277     +  CDS            9xHis (fragment): 9xHis affinity tag
    284..511     +  CDS            UBIQ_AVESA: Experimental evidence at protein level: Swiss-Prot protein existence level 1. Ubiquitin exists either covalently attached to another protein, or free (unanchored). When covalently bound, it is conjugated to target proteins via an isopeptide bond either as a monomer (monoubiquitin), a polymer linked via different Lys residues of the ubiquitin (polyubiquitin chains) or a linear polymer linked via the initiator Met of the ubiquitin (linear polyubiquitin chains). Polyubiquitin chains, when attached to a target protein, have different functions depending on the Lys residue of the ubiquitin that is
    523..540     +  RBS            RBS (fragment): efficient ribosome binding site from bacteriophage T7 gene 10 (Olins and Rangwala, 1989)
    547..3786    +  CDS            UBA1: UBE11_ARATH - Also known as MOS5. Experimental evidence at protein level: Swiss-Prot protein existence level 1. Activates ubiquitin by first adenylating its C-terminal glycine residue with ATP, and thereafter linking this residue to the side chain of a cysteine residue in E1, yielding a ubiquitin-E1 thioester and free AMP. From Arabidopsis thaliana (Mouse-ear cress).
   3798..3815    +  RBS            RBS (fragment): efficient ribosome binding site from bacteriophage T7 gene 10 (Olins and Rangwala, 1989)
   3825..3913    +  CDS            3xHA (fragment): three tandem HA epitope tags
   3927..4015    +  CDS            3xHA (fragment): three tandem HA epitope tags
   4017..4460    +  CDS            UBC8: UBC8_ARATH - Also known as UBC4A. Experimental evidence at protein level: Swiss-Prot protein existence level 1. Accepts the ubiquitin from the E1 complex and catalyzes its covalent attachment to other proteins. Mediates the selective degradation of short-lived and abnormal proteins. From Arabidopsis thaliana (Mouse-ear cress).
   4472..4489    +  RBS            RBS (fragment): efficient ribosome binding site from bacteriophage T7 gene 10 (Olins and Rangwala, 1989)
   4496..5149    +  CDS            GST26_SCHJA: Experimental evidence at protein level: Swiss-Prot protein existence level 1. GST isoenzymes appear to play a central role in the parasite detoxification system. Other functions are also suspected including a role in increasing the solubility of haematin in the parasite gut. From Schistosoma japonicum (Blood fluke).
   5174..6832    +  CDS            hopAB2: HPAB2_PSESM - Also known as avrPtoB. Experimental evidence at protein level: Swiss-Prot protein existence level 1. Effector protein involved in gene-for-gene resistance in tomato plants. It is recognized by the host Pto resistance protein and elicits Pto and Prf-dependent hypersensitive response (HR) and programmed cell death (PCD), resulting in host immunity. In susceptible plants, acts as a virulence factor by suppressing PCD and HR-based plant immunity. This function requires its E3 ubiquitin ligase activity probably by recruiting E2 enzymes and transferring ubiquitin molecules to cellular
   6951..7000    +  CDS            SET1 (fragment): solubility-enhancement tag derived from T7 phage gene 10B
   7008..7055    +  terminator     T7 terminator: transcription terminator for bacteriophage T7 RNA polymerase
   7092..7520    +  rep_origin     f1 ori (sequence partly withheld): f1 bacteriophage origin of replication; arrow indicates direction of (+) strand synthesis
   7573..7630    +  promoter       AmpR promoter (fragment): bla
   7639..8454    -  CDS            KanR: aminoglycoside phosphotransferase; aph(3')-Ia; confers resistance to kanamycin in bacteria or G418 (Geneticin®) in eukaryotes
   8576..9164    +  rep_origin     ori: high-copy-number ColE1/pMB1/pBR322/pUC origin of replication
   9350..9489    -  misc_feature   bom: basis of mobility region from pBR322
   9591..9782    -  CDS            rop: Rop protein, which maintains plasmids at low copy number; rop
   9799..10179   +  CDS            YPB1_ECOLX: Protein predicted: Swiss-Prot protein existence level 4. From Escherichia coli.
  10251..10542   -  CDS            TcR (fragment): tetracycline efflux protein; tet; confers resistance to tetracycline
  10557..10578   -  protein_bind   CAP binding site: CAP binding activates transcription in the presence of cAMP. E. coli catabolite activator protein
  10591..11673   -  CDS            lacI: lac repressor; lacI; The lac repressor binds to the lac operator to inhibit transcription in E. coli. This inhibition can be relieved by adding lactose or isopropyl-β-D-thiogalactopyranoside (IPTG).
  11674..11751   -  promoter       lacI promoter: lacI
  11759..141     -  CDS            TcR (fragment) (across the origin): tetracycline efflux protein; tet; confers resistance to tetracycline
