[The description below was written by a language model from this plasmid's Addgene catalogue record and pLannotate feature annotations shown in this document.]
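Description:
pUG-125 is a Level 2 construct from the UbiGate Golden Gate toolbox, built in the pET-28GG bacterial expression backbone to reconstitute a ubiquitination cascade in E. coli. The roughly 11.9 kb plasmid carries a kanamycin resistance gene, a ColE1/pBR322-type origin with the rop gene and bom site (consistent with its listing as low copy), an f1 origin, and a lacI repressor gene. Short tetracycline-resistance fragments annotated in the backbone are pBR322 remnants rather than functional markers. The insert was assembled through BpiI sites that were destroyed during cloning.

The payload is a single polycistronic unit driven by a T7 promoter under lac operator control, so expression is IPTG-inducible in hosts that supply T7 RNA polymerase, and it ends at a T7 terminator. Four open reading frames follow one another, each preceded by its own T7 gene 10-type ribosome binding site: His-tagged ubiquitin, the Arabidopsis thaliana E1 activating enzyme UBA1, the A. thaliana E2 conjugating enzyme UBC8 with N-terminal HA epitope repeats, and a GST fusion to AvrPtoB (hopAB2), a Pseudomonas syringae effector with E3 ubiquitin ligase activity. The catalogue lists only A. thaliana as the species, although the E3 is bacterial and the GST is from Schistosoma japonicum. AvrPtoB carries a Phe479Ala substitution, and the depositor describes the plasmid as a Ubq-E1-E2-E3 combination with a mutated E3 for use as a negative control. The distinct tags allow each component, and any ubiquitin conjugates, to be detected or purified separately. The depositor and sequencing-derived records show the same feature order and differ only by a few nucleotides in length.
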