Addgene plasmid #104636: pUG-125
Purpose: Level 2 construct
Depositing lab: Marco Trujillo. Depositing organization: Leibniz Institute of Plant Biochemistry (IPB). Publication: UbiGate: a synthetic biology toolbox to analyse ubiquitination. Kowarschik K, Hoehenwarter W, Marillonnet S, Trujillo M. New Phytol. 2018 Mar;217(4):1749-1763. doi: 10.1111/nph.14900. Epub 2017 Nov 30. PubMed 29194629.
Backbone
  Vector backbone: pET-28GG
  Backbone size w/o insert (bp): 5190
  Vector type: Bacterial Expression
Growth in bacteria
  Bacterial resistance: Kanamycin, 50 μg/mL
  Growth temperature: 37°C
  Growth strain: DH5alpha
  Copy number: Low Copy
Gene/Insert
  Gene/Insert name: HIS-Ubq_UBA1_HA-UBC8_GST-AvrPtoB-F/A_EL4 (alt name: AT4G05320,AT2G30110,AT5G41700)
  Species: A. thaliana (mustard weed)
  Insert size (bp): 6711
  Mutation: AvrPtoB-Phe479Ala
  Promoter: T7
  Tag / fusion protein: HIS-Ubq, HA-E2, GST-E3 (N terminal on insert)
  Cloning method: Restriction Enzyme; 5′ cloning site BpiI (destroyed during cloning); 3′ cloning site BpiI (destroyed during cloning)
  Sequencing primers: 5′ T7; 3′ T7 Terminal
Terms and licenses: Academic/Nonprofit Terms; Industry Terms: Not Available to Industry
Depositor comments: Level 2 construct to be used as negative control, contains a Ubq-E1-E2-E3 combination with mutated E3
How to cite: pUG-125 was a gift from Marco Trujillo (Addgene plasmid # 104636 ; http://n2t.net/addgene:104636 ; RRID:Addgene_104636)
